Addgene plasmid #126121: pBbB12k-GFP
Purpose: Constitutive expression vector for Escherichia coli. BglBrick compatible.
Depositing lab: Nigel Scrutton. Depositing organization: University of Manchester. Publication: SelProm: A Queryable and Predictive Expression Vector Selection Tool for Escherichia coli. Jervis AJ, Carbonell P, Taylor S, Sung R, Dunstan MS, Robinson CJ, Breitling R, Takano E, Scrutton NS. ACS Synth Biol. 2019 Mar 18. doi: 10.1021/acssynbio.8b00399. PubMed 30870592.
Backbone
  Vector backbone: pBb
  Backbone size w/o insert (bp): 2663
  Vector type: Bacterial Expression, Synthetic Biology
Growth in bacteria
  Bacterial resistance: Kanamycin, 50 μg/mL
  Growth temperature: 37°C
  Growth strain: DH5alpha
  Copy number: High Copy
Gene/Insert
  Gene/Insert name: GFPuv
  Species: Synthetic
  Insert size (bp): 717
  Promoter: J23151
  Cloning method: Unknown
  Sequencing primers: 5′ CTGCGCCATCAGATCCTTGG
Terms and licenses: Academic/Nonprofit Terms; Industry Terms: Not Available to Industry
Depositor comments: Cloning method was In-Fusion.
How to cite: pBbB12k-GFP was a gift from Nigel Scrutton (Addgene plasmid # 126121 ; http://n2t.net/addgene:126121 ; RRID:Addgene_126121)
