[The description below was written by a language model from this plasmid's Addgene catalogue record and pLannotate feature annotations shown in this document.]
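Description:
pBbB12k-GFP is a small (about 3.3 kb) bacterial expression plasmid from the BglBrick-compatible pBb vector family, built for constitutive gene expression in Escherichia coli and used in synthetic biology. It replicates through the broad-host-range pBBR1 system: the annotated sequence carries the pBBR1 oriV together with the pBBR1 Rep protein gene that this origin requires. Selection is by kanamycin, conferred by the neo/nptII aminoglycoside phosphotransferase gene. That gene is followed by a lambda t0 terminator and flanked upstream by a short remnant of the Tn5 transposase coding sequence. The remnant is probably carryover from the Tn5 source of the resistance cassette rather than a functional element. The catalogue lists the plasmid as high copy.

The payload is a 717 bp synthetic GFPuv reporter, a UV-excitable Aequorea victoria GFP derivative; the automated annotation labels it as the closely related alphaGFP. The catalogue gives the promoter as J23151, a constitutive synthetic sigma-70 promoter from the Anderson collection. The annotation tool instead scores this region as a fragment of J23119, the consensus member of the same family, which is consistent with a closely related variant. Transcription of the reporter ends at a tandem rrnB T1 and T7Te terminator pair, which insulates the expression cassette from the replication and resistance modules. No inducible regulator or repressor gene is annotated, in keeping with constitutive expression.

The record places the plasmid in a set of characterised E. coli expression vectors. GFP fluorescence reports the expression level given by a particular promoter and origin combination, and the BglBrick format allows the reporter to be exchanged for a gene of interest. The depositor notes that it was assembled by In-Fusion cloning.
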