Features (pLannotate 1.2.2; 9 found; start..end, strand, type, name):
     13..41      +  promoter       J23119 promoter (fragment): bacterial promoter (Registry of Standard Biological Parts BBa J23119)
     87..800     +  CDS            &alpha;GFP: &alpha;GFP is a basic (constitutively fluorescent) long stokes shift fluorescent protein published in 1996, derived from Aequorea victoria.
    836..907     +  terminator     rrnB T1 terminator: transcription terminator T1 from the E. coli rrnB gene
    923..950     +  terminator     T7Te terminator: phage T7 early transcription terminator
   1017..1679    -  CDS            pBBR1 Rep: replication protein for the broad-host-range plasmid pBBR1 from Bordetella bronchiseptica
   1680..2253    -  rep_origin     pBBR1 oriV (fragment): replication origin of the broad-host-range plasmid pBBR1 from Bordetella bronchiseptica; requires the pBBR1 Rep protein for replication
   2266..2360    -  terminator     lambda t0 terminator: transcription terminator from phage lambda
   2394..3185    -  CDS            neo: KKA2_KLEPN - Also known as kan, nptII. Experimental evidence at protein level: Swiss-Prot protein existence level 1. Resistance to kanamycin, neomycin, paromomycin, ribostamycin, butirosin and gentamicin B. From Klebsiella pneumoniae.
   3217..3321    -  CDS            tnpA (fragment): TN5P_ECOLX - Also known as tnp. Experimental evidence at protein level: Swiss-Prot protein existence level 1. Mediates transposition of transposon Tn5 by a 'cut and paste' mechanism. First, the monomeric transposase binds the 19 bp inverted DNA repeats flanking the transposon. Then, dimerization of the DNA- bound transposase creates a synaptic DNA complex. After nicking of the first DNA strand, excision of the transposon proceeds through a series of intermediates. The transposase then mediates the insertion of the transposon at a new site by strand transfer. The activity of the wild- type tran
>Addgene plasmid #126121 | pBbB12k-GFP | addgene full sequence | sequence record 247019 | Addgene NGS Result
GACGTCTTGATGGCTAGCTCAGTCCTAGGTACAATGCTAGCAGGTTTAATCGAATTCAAAAGATCTTTTA
AGAAGGAGATATACATATGAGTAAAGGAGAAGAACTTTTCACTGGAGTTGTCCCAATTCTTGTTGAATTA
GATGGTGATGTTAATGGGCACAAATTTTCTGTCAGTGGAGAGGGTGAAGGTGATGCAACATACGGAAAAC
TTACCCTTAAATTTATTTGCACTACTGGAAAACTACCTGTTCCGTGGCCAACACTTGTCACTACTTTCTC
TTATGGTGTTCAATGCTTTTCCCGTTATCCGGATCACATGAAACGGCATGACTTTTTCAAGAGTGCCATG
CCCGAAGGTTATGTACAGGAACGCACTATATCTTTCAAAGATGACGGGAACTACAAGACGCGTGCTGAAG
TCAAGTTTGAAGGTGATACCCTTGTTAATCGTATCGAGTTAAAAGGTATTGATTTTAAAGAAGATGGAAA
CATTCTCGGACACAAACTGGAGTACAACTATAACTCACACAATGTATACATCACGGCAGACAAACAAAAG
AATGGAATCAAAGCTAACTTCAAAATTCGCCACAACATTGAAGATGGCTCCGTTCAACTAGCAGACCATT
ATCAACAAAATACTCCAATTGGCGATGGCCCTGTCCTTTTACCAGACAACCATTACCTGTCCACACAATC
TGCCCTTTCGAAAGATCCCAACGAAAAGCGTGACCACATGGTCCTTCTTGAGTTTGTAACTGCTGCTGGG
ATTACACATGGCATGGATGAGCTCTACAAATAAGGATCCAAACTCGAGTAAGGATCTCCAGGCATCAAAT
AAAACGAAAGGCTCAGTCGAAAGACTGGGCCTTTCGTTTTATCTGTTGTTTGTCGGTGAACGCTCTCTAC
TAGAGTCACACTGGCTCACCTTCGGGTGGGCCTTTCTGCGTTTATACCTAGGCTACAGCCGATAGTCTGG
AACAGCGCACTTACGGGTTGCTGCGCAACCCAAGTGCTACCGGCGCGGCAGCGTGACCCGTGTCGGCGGC
TCCAACGGCTCGCCATCGTCCAGAAAACACGGCTCATCGGGCATCGGCAGGCGCTGCTGCCCGCGCCGTT
CCCATTCCTCCGTTTCGGTCAAGGCTGGCAGGTCTGGTTCCATGCCCGGAATGCCGGGCTGGCTGGGCGG
CTCCTCGCCGGGGCCGGTCGGTAGTTGCTGCTCGCCCGGATACAGGGTCGGGATGCGGCGCAGGTCGCCA
TGCCCCAACAGCGATTCGTCCTGGTCGTCGTGATCAACCACCACGGCGGCACTGAACACCGACAGGCGCA
ACTGGTCGCGGGGCTGGCCCCACGCCACGCGGTCATTGACCACGTAGGCCAACACGGTGCCGGGGCCGTT
GAGCTTCACGACGGAGATCCAGCGCTCGGCCACCAAGTCCTTGACTGCGTATTGGACCGTCCGCAAAGAA
CGTCCGATGAGCTTGGAAAGTGTCTTCTGGCTGACCACCACGGCGTTCTGGTGGCCCATCTGCGCCACGA
GGTGATGCAGCAGCATTGCCGCCGTGGGTTTCCTCGCAATAAGCCCGGCCCACGCCTCATGCGCTTTGCG
TTCCGTTTGCACCCAGTGACCGGGCTTGTTCTTGGCTTGAATGCCGATTTCTCTGGACTGCGTGGCCATG
CTTATCTCCATGCGGTAGGGGTGCCGCACGGTTGCGGCACCATGCGCAATCAGCTGCAACTTTTCGGCAG
CGCGACAACAATTATGCGTTGCGTAAAAGTGGCAGTCAATTACAGATTTTCTTTAACCTACGCAATGAGC
TATTGCGGGGGGTGCCGCAATGAGCTGTTGCGTACCCCCCTTTTTTAAGTTGTTGATTTTTAAGTCTTTC
GCATTTCGCCCTATATCTAGTTCTTTGGTGCCCAAAGAAGGGCACCCCTGCGGGGTTCCCCCACGCCTTC
GGCGCGGCTCCCCCTCCGGCAAAAAGTGGCCCCTCCGGGGCTTGTTGATCGACTGCGCGGCCTTCGGCCT
TGCCCAAGGTGGCGCTGCCCCCTTGGAACCCCCGCACTCGCCGCCGTGAGGCTCGGGGGGCAGGCGGGCG
GGCTTCGCCCTTCGACTGCCCCCACTCGCATAGGCTTGGGTCGTTCCAGGCGCGTCAAGGCCAAGCCGCT
GCGCGGTCGCTGCGCGAGCCTTGACCCGCCTTCCACTTGGTGTCCAACCGGCAAGCGAAGCGCGCAGGCC
GCAGGCCGGAGGCACTAGTGCTTGGATTCTCACCAATAAAAAACGCCCGGCGGCAACCGAGCGTTCTGAA
CAAATCCAGATGGAGTTCTGAGGTCATTACTGGATCTATCAACAGGAGTCCAAGCGAGCTCTCGAACCCC
AGAGTCCCGCTCAGAAGAACTCGTCAAGAAGGCGATAGAAGGCGATGCGCTGCGAATCGGGAGCGGCGAT
ACCGTAAAGCACGAGGAAGCGGTCAGCCCATTCGCCGCCAAGCTCTTCAGCAATATCACGGGTAGCCAAC
GCTATGTCCTGATAGCGGTCCGCCACACCCAGCCGGCCACAGTCGATGAATCCAGAAAAGCGGCCATTTT
CCACCATGATATTCGGCAAGCAGGCATCGCCATGGGTCACGACGAGATCCTCGCCGTCGGGCATGCGCGC
CTTGAGCCTGGCGAACAGTTCGGCTGGCGCGAGCCCCTGATGCTCTTCGTCCAGATCATCCTGATCGACA
AGACCGGCTTCCATCCGAGTACGTGCTCGCTCGATGCGATGTTTCGCTTGGTGGTCGAATGGGCAGGTAG
CCGGATCAAGCGTATGCAGCCGCCGCATTGCATCAGCCATGATGGATACTTTCTCGGCAGGAGCAAGGTG
AGATGACAGGAGATCCTGCCCCGGCACTTCGCCCAATAGCAGCCAGTCCCTTCCCGCTTCAGTGACAACG
TCGAGCACAGCTGCGCAAGGAACGCCCGTCGTGGCCAGCCACGATAGCCGCGCTGCCTCGTCCTGCAGTT
CATTCAGGGCACCGGACAGGTCGGTCTTGACAAAAAGAACCGGGCGCCCCTGCGCTGACAGCCGGAACAC
GGCGGCATCAGAGCAGCCGATTGTCTGTTGTGCCCAGTCATAGCCGAATAGCCTCTCCACCCAAGCGGCC
GGAGAACCTGCGTGCAATCCATCTTGTTCAATCATGCGAAACGATCCTCATCCTGTCTCTTGATCAGATC
ATGATCCCCTGCGCCATCAGATCCTTGGCGGCAAGAAAGCCATCCAGTTTACTTTGCAGGGCTTCCCAAC
CTTACCAGAGGGCGCCCCAGCTGGCAATTCC
